>Addgene plasmid #111830 | pRRL-VinculinTS | depositor full sequence | sequence record 210149 | pRRL-VinculinTS sequence 11602 bps
AGTGAACGGATCTCGACGGTATCGGTTAACTTTTAAAAGAAAAGGGGGGATTGGGGGGTACAGTGCAGGG
GAAAGAATAGTAGACATAATAGCAACAGACATACAAACTAAAGAATTACAAAAACAAATTACAAAATTCA
AAATTTTATCGATGGATCCCCCGGGCTCGAGTTCGAAGATCGATGTACGGGCCAGATATACGCGTTGACA
TTGATTATTGACTAGTTATTAATAGTAATCAATTACGGGGTCATTAGTTCATAGCCCATATATGGAGTTC
CGCGTTACATAACTTACGGTAAATGGCCCGCCTGGCTGACCGCCCAACGACCCCCGCCCATTGACGTCAA
TAATGACGTATGTTCCCATAGTAACGCCAATAGGGACTTTCCATTGACGTCAATGGGTGGAGTATTTACG
GTAAACTGCCCACTTGGCAGTACATCAAGTGTATCATATGCCAAGTACGCCCCCTATTGACGTCAATGAC
GGTAAATGGCCCGCCTGGCATTATGCCCAGTACATGACCTTATGGGACTTTCCTACTTGGCAGTACATCT
ACGTATTAGTCATCGCTATTACCATGGTGATGCGGTTTTGGCAGTACATCAATGGGCGTGGATAGCGGTT
TGACTCACGGGGATTTCCAAGTCTCCACCCCATTGACGTCAATGGGAGTTTGTTTTGGCACCAAAATCAA
CGGGACTTTCCAAAATGTCGTAACAACTCCGCCCCATTGACGCAAATGGGCGGTAGGCGTGTACGGTGGG
AGGTCTATATAAGCAGAGCTCTCTGGCTAACTAGAGAACCCACTGCTTACTGGCTTATCGAAATTAATAC
GACTCACTATAGGGAGACCCAAGCTGGCTAGCGTTTAAACTTAAGCTTGCCATGCCCGTCTTCCACACGC
GCACCATCGAGAGCATCTTGGAGCCCGTGGCTCAGCAGATCTCCCACCTGGTCATCATGCACGAGGAGGG
GGAGGTAGACGGCAAGGCCATCCCGGACCTCACCGCCCCCGTGTCGGCCGTGCAGGCCGCTGTCAGCAAC
CTGGTGCGGGTTGGAAAAGAAACTGTGCAGACAACAGAAGACCAGATCTTGAAAAGGGATATGCCACCAG
CATTCATCAAAGTAGAGAATGCCTGCACCAAGCTCGTTCGAGCAGCCCAGATGCTGCAAGCAGATCCTTA
TTCAGTACCAGCTCGTGACTACCTAATTGATGGATCAAGAGGCATCCTTTCTGGAACATCAGACTTACTT
CTGACATTTGATGAAGCGGAGGTCCGTAAAATCATCCGTGTCTGCAAAGGAATATTGGAATATCTGACTG
TGGCAGAAGTAGTAGAGACTATGGAGGATTTGGTGACATATACAAAGAATCTAGGGCCAGGAATGACAAA
GATGGCGAAAATGATCGATGAGAGACAACAGGAATTAACTCATCAGGAACATAGGGTTATGCTGGTGAAC
TCCATGAATACTGTGAAGGAGCTATTGCCTGTACTTATTTCAGCTATGAAGATCTTTGTAACCACAAAAA
ACACTAAAAGCCAGGGAATAGAAGAGGCCTTGAAAAATCGCAATTTCACAGTAGAGAAAATGAGTGCTGA
GATAAATGAAATAATCCGTGTATTACAACTCACTTCCTGGGATGAAGATGCCTGGGCCAGCAAGGACACT
GAAGCCATGAAAAGAGCTTTAGCCCTAATAGATTCAAAGATGAACCAGGCAAAAGGCTGGCTGAGAGATC
CAAACGCACCTCCAGGGGATGCTGGTGAGCAAGCAATAAGGCAGATCCTTGATGAAGCTGGAAAAGCAGG
AGAATTGTGTGCAGGCAAAGAACGCAGGGAGATTCTGGGAACATGCAAAACTTTGGGCCAAATGACTGAT
CAACTTGCTGATCTCCGAGCTAGAGGACAGGGTGCTACACCGATGGCAATGCAGAAGGCACAGCAGGTGT
CACAAGGCCTGGATTTGCTCACTGCAAAAGTGGAGAATGCAGCCCGGAAATTGGAGGCCATGACAAACTC
TAAGCAGGCTATTGCAAAGAAGATTGATGCTGCTCAGAACTGGCTTGCGGATCCCAACGGCGGAAGTGAA
GGAGAAGAACACATTCGAGGAATTATGTCTGAAGCAAGGAAAGTTGCAGAATTGTGTGAGGAGCCTAAAG
AAAGAGATGATATCCTTCGCTCCTTGGGGGAAATCTCTGCTCTGACAGCTAAGCTGTCAGATCTGCGACG
ACATGGGAAAGGCGACTCTCCTGAGGCCCGTGCATTGGCCAAGCAAATAGCTACATCACTTCAGAACTTA
CAGTCCAAAACAAACAGAGCTGTAGCAAATACTAGGCCAGTTAAAGCTGCTGTCCATTTGGAGGGCAAGA
TTGAGCAAGCCCAGAGGTGGATAGATAATCCTACAGTTGATGATCGGGGAGTAGGCCAGGCAGCAATTCG
GGGTTTGGTTGCAGAAGGTCGTCGTCTAGCCAATGTCATGATGGGACCTTATCGTCAGGACCTGCTTGCC
AAATGTGACCGTGTAGACCAGCTGGCTGCTCAGCTTGCTGACCTTGCAGCAAGAGGGGAAGGAGAGTCTC
CTCAGGCTAGGGCAATTGCTGCTCAGCTTCAGGACTCCCTGAAGGATCTCAAAGCACGGATGCAAGAAGC
AATGACCCAGGAGGTGTCTGATGTTTTCAGTGACACTACAACCCCTATTAAGTTGTTAGCAGTAGCAGCC
ACTGCTCCTTCTGATACTCCCAATAGAGAAGAGGTGTTTGAAGAAAGAGCAGCAAATTTTGAAAACCATG
CTGCTAGACTGGGAGCAACAGCAGAAAAAGCAGCTGCAGTTGGAACTGCTAATAAAACTACTGTGGAAGG
CATTCAGGCAACAGTCAAATCTGCAAGGGAGCTTACACCACAGGTAGTATCGGCTGCTCGAATCCTCCTG
AGAAATCCTGGAAATCAAGCTGCTTATGAGCATTTTGAGACAATGAAAAACCAATGGATTGATAATGTAG
AAAAGATGACAGGGCTGGTGGATGAGGCCATCGATACCAAGTCTCTGTTGGATGCATCAGAAGAGGCTAT
TAAGAAGGATCTTGATAAATGTAAAGTTGCAATGGCCAATATGCAACCTCAGATGCTGGTAGCTGGAGCC
ACCAGCATTGCTAGACGAGCGAACCGCATCCTGCTTGTGGCAAAACGGGAGGTTGAAAATTCAGAAGACC
CTAAATTCAGGGAGGCTGTTAAAGCAGCTTCTGATGAGCTGAGCAAAACCATATCACCGATGGTAATGGA
TGCTAAAGCTGTAGCAGGAAATATCTCTGATCCTGGTTTGCAGAAGAGTTTCTTGGATTCTGGATACAGG
ATTCTGGGAGCTGTGGCCAAAGTCAGAGAAGCCTTTCAGCCTCAGGAGCCAGACTTTCCCCCTCCTCCTC
CTGACCTAGAGCATCTCCATCTGACTGATGAGCTTGCTCCTCCAAAACCACCACTTCCAGAAGGTGAGGT
TCCCCCACCCAGACCACCACCCCCTGAAGAAAAAGATGAGGTCGAGATGGTGAGCAAGGGCGAGGAGACC
ACAATGGGCGTAATCAAGCCCGACATGAAGATCAAGCTGAAGATGGAGGGCAACGTGAATGGCCACGCCT
TCGTGATCGAGGGCGAGGGCGAGGGCAAGCCCTACGACGGCACCAACACCATCAACCTGGAGGTGAAGGA
GGGAGCCCCCCTGCCCTTCTCCTACGACATTCTGACCACCGCGTTCGCCTACGGCAACAGGGCCTTCACC
AAGTACCCCGACGACATCCCCAACTACTTCAAGCAGTCCTTCCCCGAGGGCTACTCTTGGGAGCGCACCA
TGACCTTCGAGGACAAGGGCATCGTGAAGGTGAAGTCCGACATCTCCATGGAGGAGGACTCCTTCATCTA
CGAGATACACCTCAAGGGCGAGAACTTCCCCCCCAACGGCCCCGTGATGCAGAAGAAGACCACCGGCTGG
GACGCCTCCACCGAGAGGATGTACGTGCGCGACGGCGTGCTGAAGGGCGACGTCAAGCACAAGCTGCTGC
TGGAGGGCGGCGGCCACCACCGCGTTGACTTCAAGACCATCTACAGGGCCAAGAAGGCGGTGAAGCTGCC
CGACTATCACTTTGTGGACCACCGCATCGAGATCCTGAACCACGACAAGGACTACAACAAGGTGACCGTT
TACGAGAGCGCCGTGGCCCGCAACTCCACCGACGGCATGGACGAGCTGTACAAGGGGCCAGGTGGTGCAG
GGCCAGGTGGTGCAGGGCCAGGTGGTGCAGGGCCAGGTGGTGCAGGGCCCGGTGGTGCAGGTCCAGGTGG
TGCAGGTCCAGGTGGTGCAGGTCCAGGTGGTGCTATGGTGAGCAAGGGCGAGGAGCTGTTCACCGGGGTG
GTGCCCATCCTGGTCGAGCTGGACGGCGACGTAAACGGCCACAAGTTCAGCGTGTCCGGCGAGGGCGAGG
GCGATGCCACCTACGGCAAGCTGACCCTGAAGCTGATCTGCACCACCGGCAAGCTGCCCGTGCCCTGGCC
CACCCTCGTGACCACCCTGGGCTACGGCCTGCAGTGCTTCGCCCGCTACCCCGACCACATGAAGCAGCAC
GACTTCTTCAAGTCCGCCATGCCCGAAGGCTACGTCCAGGAGCGCACCATCTTCTTCAAGGACGACGGCA
ACTACAAGACCCGCGCCGAGGTGAAGTTCGAGGGCGACACCCTGGTGAACCGCATCGAGCTGAAGGGCAT
CGACTTCAAGGAGGACGGCAACATCCTGGGGCACAAGCTGGAGTACAACTACAACAGCCACAACGTCTAT
ATCACCGCCGACAAGCAGAAGAACGGCATCAAGGCCAACTTCAAGATCCGCCACAACATCGAGGACGGCG
GCGTGCAGCTCGCCGACCACTACCAGCAGAACACCCCCATCGGCGACGGCCCCGTGCTGCTGCCCGACAA
CCACTACCTGAGCTACCAGTCCAAACTGAGCAAAGACCCCAACGAGAAGCGCGATCACATGGTCCTGCTG
GAGTTCGTGACCGCCGCCGGGATCACTCTCGGCATGGACGAGCTGTACAAGGCGGCCGCGGAGTTCCCAG
AGCAGAAAGCAGGAGAAGCTATTAATCAGCCCATGATGATGGCTGCTAGGCAGTTGCATGACGAGGCTCG
GAAATGGTCTAGCAAGGGTAACGACATCATTGCTGCTGCTAAACGAATGGCGCTGCTCATGGCTGAGATG
TCACGCCTGGTGCGAGGAGGCAGCGGAAACAAGCGTGCCCTCATCCAGTGTGCAAAAGATATTGCTAAGG
CATCGGATGAAGTCACTCGATTGGCCAAAGAGGTGGCCAAGCAATGTACTGATAAACGCATTAGAACAAA
CCTCTTACAGGTCTGTGAGCGAATCCCAACCATCAGCACGCAGCTCAAAATTCTTTCCACAGTGAAAGCT
ACCATGCTGGGCAGGACTAACATCAGCGATGAAGAATCAGAACAGGCAACTGAGATGTTGGTTCATAACG
CCCAGAACCTCATGCAGTCTGTGAAGGAAACTGTGAGAGAAGCTGAAGCAGCATCCATTAAGATAAGAAC
AGATGCCGGATTCACTCTGCGCTGGGTCAGAAAGACCCCATGGTATCAGTAAGCTAGAGTCGACAATCAA
CCTCTGGATTACAAAATTTGTGAAAGATTGACTGGTATTCTTAACTATGTTGCTCCTTTTACGCTATGTG
GATACGCTGCTTTAATGCCTTTGTATCATGCTATTGCTTCCCGTATGGCTTTCATTTTCTCCTCCTTGTA
TAAATCCTGGTTGCTGTCTCTTTATGAGGAGTTGTGGCCCGTTGTCAGGCAACGTGGCGTGGTGTGCACT
GTGTTTGCTGACGCAACCCCCACTGGTTGGGGCATTGCCACCACCTGTCAGCTCCTTTCCGGGACTTTCG
CTTTCCCCCTCCCTATTGCCACGGCGGAACTCATCGCCGCCTGCCTTGCCCGCTGCTGGACAGGGGCTCG
GCTGTTGGGCACTGACAATTCCGTGGTGTTGTCGGGGAAGCTGACGTCCTTTCCATGGCTGCTCGCCTGT
GTTGCCACCTGGATTCTGCGCGGGACGTCCTTCTGCTACGTCCCTTCGGCCCTCAATCCAGCGGACCTTC
CTTCCCGCGGCCTGCTGCCGGCTCTGCGGCCTCTTCCGCGTCTTCGCCTTCGCCCTCAGACGAGTCGGAT
CTCCCTTTGGGCCGCCTCCCCGCCTGGAATTAATTCGAGCTCGGTACCTTTAAGACCAATGACTTACAAG
GCAGCTGTAGATCTTAGCCACTTTTTAAAAGAAAAGGGGGGACTGGAAGGGCTAATTCACTCCCAACGAA
GACAAGATCTGCTTTTTGCTTGTACTGGGTCTCTCTGGTTAGACCAGATCTGAGCCTGGGAGCTCTCTGG
CTAACTAGGGAACCCACTGCTTAAGCCTCAATAAAGCTTGCCTTGAGTGCTTCAAGTAGTGTGTGCCCGT
CTGTTGTGTGACTCTGGTAACTAGAGATCCCTCAGACCCTTTTAGTCAGTGTGGAAAATCTCTAGCAGTA
GTAGTTCATGTCATCTTATTATTCAGTATTTATAACTTGCAAAGAAATGAATATCAGAGAGTGAGAGGAA
CTTGTTTATTGCAGCTTATAATGGTTACAAATAAAGCAATAGCATCACAAATTTCACAAATAAAGCATTT
TTTTCACTGCATTCTAGTTGTGGTTTGTCCAAACTCATCAATGTATCTTATCATGTCTGGCTCTAGCTAT
CCCGCCCCTAACTCCGCCCATCCCGCCCCTAACTCCGCCCAGTTCCGCCCATTCTCCGCCCCATGGCTGA
CTAATTTTTTTTATTTATGCAGAGGCCGAGGCCGCCTCGGCCTCTGAGCTATTCCAGAAGTAGTGAGGAG
GCTTTTTTGGAGGCCTAGGGACGTACCCAATTCGCCCTATAGTGAGTCGTATTACGCGCGCTCACTGGCC
GTCGTTTTACAACGTCGTGACTGGGAAAACCCTGGCGTTACCCAACTTAATCGCCTTGCAGCACATCCCC
CTTTCGCCAGCTGGCGTAATAGCGAAGAGGCCCGCACCGATCGCCCTTCCCAACAGTTGCGCAGCCTGAA
TGGCGAATGGCGCG
[124 nt withheld, positions 7155-7278]
C
[91 nt withheld, positions 7280-7370]
A
[49 nt withheld, positions 7372-7420]
CCTTTGACGTTGGAGTCCACGTTCTTT
[37 nt withheld, positions 7448-7484]
ACCCTATCTCGGTCTATTCTTTTGATTTATAAGGGATTTTGCCGATTTCGGCCTATTGGTTAAAAAATGA
GCTGATTTAACAAAAATTTAACGCGAATTTTAACAAAATATTAACGTTTACAATTTCCCAGGTGGCACTT
TTCGGGGAAATGTGCGCGGAACCCCTATTTGTTTATTTTTCTAAATACATTCAAATATGTATCCGCTCAT
GAGACAATAACCCTGATAAATGCTTCAATAATATTGAAAAAGGAAGAGTATGAGTATTCAACATTTCCGT
GTCGCCCTTATTCCCTTTTTTGCGGCATTTTGCCTTCCTGTTTTTGCTCACCCAGAAACGCTGGTGAAAG
TAAAAGATGCTGAAGATCAGTTGGGTGCACGAGTGGGTTACATCGAACTGGATCTCAACAGCGGTAAGAT
CCTTGAGAGTTTTCGCCCCGAAGAACGTTTTCCAATGATGAGCACTTTTAAAGTTCTGCTATGTGGCGCG
GTATTATCCCGTATTGACGCCGGGCAAGAGCAACTCGGTCGCCGCATACACTATTCTCAGAATGACTTGG
TTGAGTACTCACCAGTCACAGAAAAGCATCTTACGGATGGCATGACAGTAAGAGAATTATGCAGTGCTGC
CATAACCATGAGTGATAACACTGCGGCCAACTTACTTCTGACAACGATCGGAGGACCGAAGGAGCTAACC
GCTTTTTTGCACAACATGGGGGATCATGTAACTCGCCTTGATCGTTGGGAACCGGAGCTGAATGAAGCCA
TACCAAACGACGAGCGTGACACCACGATGCCTGTAGCAATGGCAACAACGTTGCGCAAACTATTAACTGG
CGAACTACTTACTCTAGCTTCCCGGCAACAATTAATAGACTGGATGGAGGCGGATAAAGTTGCAGGACCA
CTTCTGCGCTCGGCCCTTCCGGCTGGCTGGTTTATTGCTGATAAATCTGGAGCCGGTGAGCGTGGGTCTC
GCGGTATCATTGCAGCACTGGGGCCAGATGGTAAGCCCTCCCGTATCGTAGTTATCTACACGACGGGGAG
TCAGGCAACTATGGATGAACGAAATAGACAGATCGCTGAGATAGGTGCCTCACTGATTAAGCATTGGTAA
CTGTCAGACCAAGTTTACTCATATATACTTTAGATTGATTTAAAACTTCATTTTTAATTTAAAAGGATCT
AGGTGAAGATCCTTTTTGATAATCTCATGACCAAAATCCCTTAACGTGAGTTTTCGTTCCACTGAGCGTC
AGACCCCGTAGAAAAGATCAAAGGATCTTCTTGAGATCCTTTTTTTCTGCGCGTAATCTGCTGCTTGCAA
ACAAAAAAACCACCGCTACCAGCGGTGGTTTGTTTGCCGGATCAAGAGCTACCAACTCTTTTTCCGAAGG
TAACTGGCTTCAGCAGAGCGCAGATACCAAATACTGTCCTTCTAGTGTAGCCGTAGTTAGGCCACCACTT
CAAGAACTCTGTAGCACCGCCTACATACCTCGCTCTGCTAATCCTGTTACCAGTGGCTGCTGCCAGTGGC
GATAAGTCGTGTCTTACCGGGTTGGACTCAAGACGATAGTTACCGGATAAGGCGCAGCGGTCGGGCTGAA
CGGGGGGTTCGTGCACACAGCCCAGCTTGGAGCGAACGACCTACACCGAACTGAGATACCTACAGCGTGA
GCTATGAGAAAGCGCCACGCTTCCCGAAGGGAGAAAGGCGGACAGGTATCCGGTAAGCGGCAGGGTCGGA
ACAGGAGAGCGCACGAGGGAGCTTCCAGGGGGAAACGCCTGGTATCTTTATAGTCCTGTCGGGTTTCGCC
ACCTCTGACTTGAGCGTCGATTTTTGTGATGCTCGTCAGGGGGGCGGAGCCTATGGAAAAACGCCAGCAA
CGCGGCCTTTTTACGGTTCCTGGCCTTTTGCTGGCCTTTTGCTCACATGTTCTTTCCTGCGTTATCCCCT
GATTCTGTGGATAACCGTATTACCGCCTTTGAGTGAGCTGATACCGCTCGCCGCAGCCGAACGACCGAGC
GCAGCGAGTCAGTGAGCGAGGAAGCGGAAGAGCGCCCAATACGCAAACCGCCTCTCCCCGCGCGTTGGCC
GATTCATTAATGCAGCTGGCACGACAGGTTTCCCGACTGGAAAGCGGGCAGTGAGCGCAACGCAATTAAT
GTGAGTTAGCTCACTCATTAGGCACCCCAGGCTTTACACTTTATGCTTCCGGCTCGTATGTTGTGTGGAA
TTGTGAGCGGATAACAATTTCACACAGGAAACAGCTATGACCATGATTACGCCAAGCGCGCAATTAACCC
TCACTAAAGGGAACAAAAGCTGGAGCTGCAAGCTTAATGTAGTCTTATGCAATACTCTTGTAGTCTTGCA
ACATGGTAACGATGAGTTAGCAACATGCCTTACAAGGAGAGAAAAAGCACCGTGCATGCCGATTGGTGGA
AGTAAGGTGGTACGATCGTGCCTTATTAGGAAGGCAACAGACGGGTCTGACATGGATTGGACGAACCACT
GAATTGCCGCATTGCAGAGATATTGTATTTAAGTGCCTAGCTCGATACATAAACGGGTCTCTCTGGTTAG
ACCAGATCTGAGCCTGGGAGCTCTCTGGCTAACTAGGGAACCCACTGCTTAAGCCTCAATAAAGCTTGCC
TTGAGTGCTTCAAGTAGTGTGTGCCCGTCTGTTGTGTGACTCTGGTAACTAGAGATCCCTCAGACCCTTT
TAGTCAGTGTGGAAAATCTCTAGCAGTGGCGCCCGAACAGGGACTTGAAAGCGAAAGGGAAACCAGAGGA
GCTCTCTCGACGCAGGACTCGGCTTGCTGAAGCGCGCACGGCAAGAGGCGAGGGGCGGCGACTGGTGAGT
ACGCCAAAAATTTTGACTAGCGGAGGCTAGAAGGAGAGAGATGGGTGCGAGAGCGTCAGTATTAAGCGGG
GGAGAATTAGATCGCGATGGGAAAAAATTCGGTTAAGGCCAGGGGGAAAGAAAAAATATAAATTAAAACA
TATAGTATGGGCAAGCAGGGAGCTAGAACGATTCGCAGTTAATCCTGGCCTGTTAGAAACATCAGAAGGC
TGTAGACAAATACTGGGACAGCTACAACCATCCCTTCAGACAGGATCAGAAGAACTTAGATCATTATATA
ATACAGTAGCAACCCTCTATTGTGTGCATCAAAGGATAGAGATAAAAGACACCAAGGAAGCTTTAGACAA
GATAGAGGAAGAGCAAAACAAAAGTAAGACCACCGCACAGCAAGCGGCCGCTGATCTTCAGACCTGGAGG
AGGAGATATGAGGGACAATTGGAGAAGTGAATTATATAAATATAAAGTAGTAAAAATTGAACCATTAGGA
GTAGCACCCACCAAGGCAAAGAGAAGAGTGGTGCAGAGAGAAAAAAGAGCAGTGGGAATAGGAGCTTTGT
TCCTTGGGTTCTTGGGAGCAGCAGGAAGCACTATGGGCGCAGCGTCAATGACGCTGACGGTACAGGCCAG
ACAATTATTGTCTGGTATAGTGCAGCAGCAGAACAATTTGCTGAGGGCTATTGAGGCGCAACAGCATCTG
TTGCAACTCACAGTCTGGGGCATCAAGCAGCTCCAGGCAAGAATCCTGGCTGTGGAAAGATACCTAAAGG
ATCAACAGCTCCTGGGGATTTGGGGTTGCTCTGGAAAACTCATTTGCACCACTGCTGTGCCTTGGAATGC
TAGTTGGAGTAATAAATCTCTGGAACAGATTTGGAATCACACGACCTGGATGGAGTGGGACAGAGAAATT
AACAATTACACAAGCTTAATACACTCCTTAATTGAAGAATCGCAAAACCAGCAAGAAAAGAATGAACAAG
AATTATTGGAATTAGATAAATGGGCAAGTTTGTGGAATTGGTTTAACATAACAAATTGGCTGTGGTATAT
AAAATTATTCATAATGATAGTAGGAGGCTTGGTAGGTTTAAGAATAGTTTTTGCTGTACTTTCTATAGTG
AATAGAGTTAGGCAGGGATATTCACCATTATCGTTTCAGACCCACCTCCCAACCCCGAGGGGACCCGACA
GGCCCGAAGGAATAGAAGAAGAAGGTGGAGAGAGAGACAGAGACAGATCCATTCGATT
Features (pLannotate 1.2.2; 31 found; start..end, strand, type, name):
     31..147     +  misc_feature   cPPT/CTS: central polypurine tract and central termination sequence of HIV-1
    207..586     +  enhancer       CMV enhancer: human cytomegalovirus immediate early enhancer
    587..790     +  promoter       CMV promoter: human cytomegalovirus (CMV) immediate early promoter
    786..819     +  LTR            5' LTR (truncated) (fragment): truncated 5' long terminal repeat (LTR) from HIV-1
    835..853     +  promoter       T7 promoter: promoter for bacteriophage T7 RNA polymerase
    892..3498    +  CDS            VIN1: VINC_OSCPE - Experimental evidence at protein level: Swiss-Prot protein existence level 1. Actin filament (F-actin)-binding protein which may play a role in cell-cell adhesion. From Oscarella pearsei (Sponge).
   3547..4254    +  CDS            mTFP1: mTFP1 is a basic (constitutively fluorescent) cyan fluorescent protein published in 2006, derived from Clavularia sp.. It has low acid sensitivity.
   4375..5091    +  CDS            mVenus: mVenus is a basic (constitutively fluorescent) yellow fluorescent protein published in 2006, derived from Aequorea victoria. It is reported to be a rapidly-maturing monomer with moderate acid sensitivity.
   5107..5649    +  CDS            vcl (fragment): VINC_XENLA - Experimental evidence at transcript level: Swiss-Prot protein existence level 2. Involved in cell adhesion. May be involved in the attachment of the actin-based microfilaments to the plasma membrane. From Xenopus laevis (African clawed frog).
   5665..6253    +  misc_feature   WPRE: woodchuck hepatitis virus posttranscriptional regulatory element
   6274..6342    +  CDS            nef (fragment): NEF_HV1Z2 - Experimental evidence at protein level: Swiss-Prot protein existence level 1. Extracellular Nef protein targets CD4(+) T-lymphocytes for apoptosis by interacting with CXCR4 surface receptors. From Human immunodeficiency virus type 1 group M subtype D (isolate Z2/CDC-Z34) (HIV-1).
   6344..6577    +  LTR            3' LTR (ΔU3): self-inactivating 3' long terminal repeat (LTR) from HIV-1
   6649..6770    +  polyA_signal   SV40 poly(A) signal: SV40 polyadenylation signal
   6810..6945    +  rep_origin     SV40 ori: SV40 origin of replication
   6966..6984    -  promoter       T7 promoter: promoter for bacteriophage T7 RNA polymerase
   6992..7147    +  CDS            lacZα (fragment): LacZα fragment of β-galactosidase; lacZ fragment
   7155..7610    +  rep_origin     f1 ori (sequence partly withheld): f1 bacteriophage origin of replication; arrow indicates direction of (+) strand synthesis
   7639..7743    +  promoter       AmpR promoter: bla
   7744..8604    +  CDS            AmpR: β-lactamase; bla; confers resistance to ampicillin, carbenicillin, and related antibiotics
   8775..9363    +  rep_origin     ori: high-copy-number ColE1/pMB1/pBR322/pUC origin of replication
   9546..9638    +  CDS            lacI (fragment): lac repressor; lacI; The lac repressor binds to the lac operator to inhibit transcription in E. coli. This inhibition can be relieved by adding lactose or isopropyl-β-D-thiogalactopyranoside (IPTG).
   9651..9672    +  protein_bind   CAP binding site: CAP binding activates transcription in the presence of cAMP. E. coli catabolite activator protein
   9687..9717    +  promoter       lac promoter: promoter for the E. coli lac operon
   9721..9743    +  protein_bind   lac operator (fragment): The lac repressor binds to the lac operator to inhibit transcription in E. coli. This inhibition can be relieved by adding lactose or isopropyl-β-D-thiogalactopyranoside (IPTG). lac repressor encoded by lacI
   9786..9804    +  promoter       T3 promoter: promoter for bacteriophage T3 RNA polymerase
   9832..10058   +  promoter       RSV promoter: Rous sarcoma virus enhancer/promoter
  10059..10239   +  LTR            5' LTR (truncated): truncated 5' long terminal repeat (LTR) from HIV-1
  10286..10411   +  misc_feature   HIV-1 Ψ: packaging signal of human immunodeficiency virus type 1
  10395..10758   +  CDS            HIV-1 gag (fragment): gag protein from human immunodeficiency virus 1; gag
  10904..11137   +  misc_feature   RRE: The Rev response element (RRE) of HIV-1 allows for Rev-dependent mRNA export from the nucleus to the cytoplasm.
  11514..12      +  CDS            Rev (fragment) (across the origin): human immunodeficiency virus 1 (HIV-1) Rev protein; rev; enhances nuclear export of unspliced and incompletely spliced viral mRNAs
