>Addgene plasmid #111830 | pRRL-VinculinTS | addgene full sequence | sequence record 215136 | Addgene NGS Result
AGTGAACGGATCTCGACGGTATCGGTTAACTTTTAAAAGAAAAGGGGGGATTGGGGGGTACAGTGCAGGG
GAAAGAATAGTAGACATAATAGCAACAGACATACAAACTAAAGAATTACAAAAACAAATTACAAAATTCA
AAATTTTATCGATGGATCCCCCGGGCTCGAGTTCGAAGATCGATGTACGGGCCAGATATACGCGTTGACA
TTGATTATTGACTAGTTATTAATAGTAATCAATTACGGGGTCATTAGTTCATAGCCCATATATGGAGTTC
CGCGTTACATAACTTACGGTAAATGGCCCGCCTGGCTGACCGCCCAACGACCCCCGCCCATTGACGTCAA
TAATGACGTATGTTCCCATAGTAACGCCAATAGGGACTTTCCATTGACGTCAATGGGTGGAGTATTTACG
GTAAACTGCCCACTTGGCAGTACATCAAGTGTATCATATGCCAAGTACGCCCCCTATTGACGTCAATGAC
GGTAAATGGCCCGCCTGGCATTATGCCCAGTACATGACCTTATGGGACTTTCCTACTTGGCAGTACATCT
ACGTATTAGTCATCGCTATTACCATGGTGATGCGGTTTTGGCAGTACATCAATGGGCGTGGATAGCGGTT
TGACTCACGGGGATTTCCAAGTCTCCACCCCATTGACGTCAATGGGAGTTTGTTTTGGCACCAAAATCAA
CGGGACTTTCCAAAATGTCGTAACAACTCCGCCCCATTGACGCAAATGGGCGGTAGGCGTGTACGGTGGG
AGGTCTATATAAGCAGAGCTCTCTGGCTAACTAGAGAACCCACTGCTTACTGGCTTATCGAAATTAATAC
GACTCACTATAGGGAGACCCAAGCTGGCTAGCGTTTAAACTTAAGCTTGCCATGCCCGTCTTCCACACGC
GCACCATCGAGAGCATCTTGGAGCCCGTGGCTCAGCAGATCTCCCACCTGGTCATCATGCACGAGGAGGG
GGAGGTAGACGGCAAGGCCATCCCGGACCTCACCGCCCCCGTGTCGGCCGTGCAGGCCGCTGTCAGCAAC
CTGGTGCGGGTTGGAAAAGAAACTGTGCAGACAACAGAAGACCAGATCTTGAAAAGGGATATGCCACCAG
CATTCATCAAAGTAGAGAATGCCTGCACCAAGCTCGTTCGAGCAGCCCAGATGCTGCAAGCAGATCCTTA
TTCAGTACCAGCTCGTGACTACCTAATTGATGGATCAAGAGGCATCCTTTCTGGAACATCAGACTTACTT
CTGACATTTGATGAAGCGGAGGTCCGTAAAATCATCCGTGTCTGCAAAGGAATATTGGAATATCTGACTG
TGGCAGAAGTAGTAGAGACTATGGAGGATTTGGTGACATATACAAAGAATCTAGGGCCAGGAATGACAAA
GATGGCGAAAATGATCGATGAGAGACAACAGGAATTAACTCATCAGGAACATAGGGTTATGCTGGTGAAC
TCCATGAATACTGTGAAGGAGCTATTGCCTGTACTTATTTCAGCTATGAAGATCTTTGTAACCACAAAAA
ACACTAAAAGCCAGGGAATAGAAGAGGCCTTGAAAAATCGCAATTTCACAGTAGAGAAAATGAGTGCTGA
GATAAATGAAATAATCCGTGTATTACAACTCACTTCCTGGGATGAAGATGCCTGGGCCAGCAAGGACACT
GAAGCCATGAAAAGAGCTTTAGCCCTAATAGATTCAAAGATGAACCAGGCAAAAGGCTGGCTGAGAGATC
CAAACGCACCTCCAGGGGATGCTGGTGAGCAAGCAATAAGGCAGATCCTTGATGAAGCTGGAAAAGCAGG
AGAATTGTGTGCAGGCAAAGAACGCAGGGAGATTCTGGGAACATGCAAAACTTTGGGCCAAATGACTGAT
CAACTTGCTGATCTCCGAGCTAGAGGACAGGGTGCTACACCGATGGCAATGCAGAAGGCACAGCAGGTGT
CACAAGGCCTGGATTTGCTCACTGCAAAAGTGGAGAATGCAGCCCGGAAATTGGAGGCCATGACAAACTC
TAAGCAGGCTATTGCAAAGAAGATTGATGCTGCTCAGAACTGGCTTGCGGATCCCAACGGCGGAAGTGAA
GGAGAAGAACACATTCGAGGAATTATGTCTGAAGCAAGGAAAGTTGCAGAATTGTGTGAGGAGCCTAAAG
AAAGAGATGATATCCTTCGCTCCTTGGGGGAAATCTCTGCTCTGACAGCTAAGCTGTCAGATCTGCGACG
ACATGGGAAAGGCGACTCTCCTGAGGCCCGTGCATTGGCCAAGCAAATAGCTACATCACTTCAGAACTTA
CAGTCCAAAACAAACAGAGCTGTAGCAAATACTAGGCCAGTTAAAGCTGCTGTCCATTTGGAGGGCAAGA
TTGAGCAAGCCCAGAGGTGGATAGATAATCCTACAGTTGATGATCGGGGAGTAGGCCAGGCAGCAATTCG
GGGTTTGGTTGCAGAAGGTCGTCGTCTAGCCAATGTCATGATGGGACCTTATCGTCAGGACCTGCTTGCC
AAATGTGACCGTGTAGACCAGCTGGCTGCTCAGCTTGCTGACCTTGCAGCAAGAGGGGAAGGAGAGTCTC
CTCAGGCTAGGGCAATTGCTGCTCAGCTTCAGGACTCCCTGAAGGATCTCAAAGCACGGATGCAAGAAGC
AATGACCCAGGAGGTGTCTGATGTTTTCAGTGACACTACAACCCCTATTAAGTTGTTAGCAGTAGCAGCC
ACTGCTCCTTCTGATACTCCCAATAGAGAAGAGGTGTTTGAAGAAAGAGCAGCAAATTTTGAAAACCATG
CTGCTAGACTGGGAGCAACAGCAGAAAAAGCAGCTGCAGTTGGAACTGCTAATAAAACTACTGTGGAAGG
CATTCAGGCAACAGTCAAATCTGCAAGGGAGCTTACACCACAGGTAGTATCGGCTGCTCGAATCCTCCTG
AGAAATCCTGGAAATCAAGCTGCTTATGAGCATTTTGAGACAATGAAAAACCAATGGATTGATAATGTAG
AAAAGATGACAGGGCTGGTGGATGAGGCCATCGATACCAAGTCTCTGTTGGATGCATCAGAAGAGGCTAT
TAAGAAGGATCTTGATAAATGTAAAGTTGCAATGGCCAATATGCAACCTCAGATGCTGGTAGCTGGAGCC
ACCAGCATTGCTAGACGAGCGAACCGCATCCTGCTTGTGGCAAAACGGGAGGTTGAAAATTCAGAAGACC
CTAAATTCAGGGAGGCTGTTAAAGCAGCTTCTGATGAGCTGAGCAAAACCATATCACCGATGGTAATGGA
TGCTAAAGCTGTAGCAGGAAATATCTCTGATCCTGGTTTGCAGAAGAGTTTCTTGGATTCTGGATACAGG
ATTCTGGGAGCTGTGGCCAAAGTCAGAGAAGCCTTTCAGCCTCAGGAGCCAGACTTTCCCCCTCCTCCTC
CTGACCTAGAGCATCTCCATCTGACTGATGAGCTTGCTCCTCCAAAACCACCACTTCCAGAAGGTGAGGT
TCCCCCACCCAGACCACCACCCCCTGAAGAAAAAGATGAGGTCGAGATGGTGAGCAAGGGCGAGGAGACC
ACAATGGGCGTAATCAAGCCCGACATGAAGATCAAGCTGAAGATGGAGGGCAACGTGAATGGCCACGCCT
TCGTGATCGAGGGCGAGGGCGAGGGCAAGCCCTACGACGGCACCAACACCATCAACCTGGAGGTGAAGGA
GGGAGCCCCCCTGCCCTTCTCCTACGACATTCTGACCACCGCGTTCGCCTACGGCAACAGGGCCTTCACC
AAGTACCCCGACGACATCCCCAACTACTTCAAGCAGTCCTTCCCCGAGGGCTACTCTTGGGAGCGCACCA
TGACCTTCGAGGACAAGGGCATCGTGAAGGTGAAGTCCGACATCTCCATGGAGGAGGACTCCTTCATCTA
CGAGATACACCTCAAGGGCGAGAACTTCCCCCCCAACGGCCCCGTGATGCAGAAGAAGACCACCGGCTGG
GACGCCTCCACCGAGAGGATGTACGTGCGCGACGGCGTGCTGAAGGGCGACGTCAAGCACAAGCTGCTGC
TGGAGGGCGGCGGCCACCACCGCGTTGACTTCAAGACCATCTACAGGGCCAAGAAGGCGGTGAAGCTGCC
CGACTATCACTTTGTGGACCACCGCATCGAGATCCTGAACCACGACAAGGACTACAACAAGGTGACCGTT
TACGAGAGCGCCGTGGCCCGCAACTCCACCGACGGCATGGACGAGCTGTACAAGGGGCCAGGTGGTGCAG
GGCCAGGTGGTGCAGGGCCAGGTGGTGCAGGGCCAGGTGGTGCAGGGCCCGGTGGTGCAGGTCCAGGTGG
TGCAGGTCCAGGTGGTGCAGGTCCAGGTGGTGCTATGGTGAGCAAGGGCGAGGAGCTGTTCACCGGGGTG
GTGCCCATCCTGGTCGAGCTGGACGGCGACGTAAACGGCCACAAGTTCAGCGTGTCCGGCGAGGGCGAGG
GCGATGCCACCTACGGCAAGCTGACCCTGAAGCTGATCTGCACCACCGGCAAGCTGCCCGTGCCCTGGCC
CACCCTCGTGACCACCCTGGGCTACGGCCTGCAGTGCTTCGCCCGCTACCCCGACCACATGAAGCAGCAC
GACTTCTTCAAGTCCGCCATGCCCGAAGGCTACGTCCAGGAGCGCACCATCTTCTTCAAGGACGACGGCA
ACTACAAGACCCGCGCCGAGGTGAAGTTCGAGGGCGACACCCTGGTGAACCGCATCGAGCTGAAGGGCAT
CGACTTCAAGGAGGACGGCAACATCCTGGGGCACAAGCTGGAGTACAACTACAACAGCCACAACGTCTAT
ATCACCGCCGACAAGCAGAAGAACGGCATCAAGGCCAACTTCAAGATCCGCCACAACATCGAGGACGGCG
GCGTGCAGCTCGCCGACCACTACCAGCAGAACACCCCCATCGGCGACGGCCCCGTGCTGCTGCCCGACAA
CCACTACCTGAGCTACCAGTCCAAACTGAGCAAAGACCCCAACGAGAAGCGCGATCACATGGTCCTGCTG
GAGTTCGTGACCGCCGCCGGGATCACTCTCGGCATGGACGAGCTGTACAAGGCGGCCGCGGAGTTCCCAG
AGCAGAAAGCAGGAGAAGCTATTAATCAGCCCATGATGATGGCTGCTAGGCAGTTGCATGACGAGGCTCG
GAAATGGTCTAGCAAGGGTAACGACATCATTGCTGCTGCTAAACGAATGGCGCTGCTCATGGCTGAGATG
TCACGCCTGGTGCGAGGAGGCAGCGGAAACAAGCGTGCCCTCATCCAGTGTGCAAAAGATATTGCTAAGG
CATCGGATGAAGTCACTCGATTGGCCAAAGAGGTGGCCAAGCAATGTACTGATAAACGCATTAGAACAAA
CCTCTTACAGGTCTGTGAGCGAATCCCAACCATCAGCACGCAGCTCAAAATTCTTTCCACAGTGAAAGCT
ACCATGCTGGGCAGGACTAACATCAGCGATGAAGAATCAGAACAGGCAACTGAGATGTTGGTTCATAACG
CCCAGAACCTCATGCAGTCTGTGAAGGAAACTGTGAGAGAAGCTGAAGCAGCATCCATTAAGATAAGAAC
AGATGCCGGATTCACTCTGCGCTGGGTCAGAAAGACCCCATGGTATCAGTAAGAATTCTGCAGATATCCA
GCACAGTGGCGGCCGCTCGAGTCTAGAGTCGACAATCAACCTCTGGATTACAAAATTTGTGAAAGATTGA
CTGGTATTCTTAACTATGTTGCTCCTTTTACGCTATGTGGATACGCTGCTTTAATGCCTTTGTATCATGC
TATTGCTTCCCGTATGGCTTTCATTTTCTCCTCCTTGTATAAATCCTGGTTGCTGTCTCTTTATGAGGAG
TTGTGGCCCGTTGTCAGGCAACGTGGCGTGGTGTGCACTGTGTTTGCTGACGCAACCCCCACTGGTTGGG
GCATTGCCACCACCTGTCAGCTCCTTTCCGGGACTTTCGCTTTCCCCCTCCCTATTGCCACGGCGGAACT
CATCGCCGCCTGCCTTGCCCGCTGCTGGACAGGGGCTCGGCTGTTGGGCACTGACAATTCCGTGGTGTTG
TCGGGGAAGCTGACGTCCTTTCCATGGCTGCTCGCCTGTGTTGCCACCTGGATTCTGCGCGGGACGTCCT
TCTGCTACGTCCCTTCGGCCCTCAATCCAGCGGACCTTCCTTCCCGCGGCCTGCTGCCGGCTCTGCGGCC
TCTTCCGCGTCTTCGCCTTCGCCCTCAGACGAGTCGGATCTCCCTTTGGGCCGCCTCCCCGCCTGGAATT
AATTCGAGCTCGGTACCTTTAAGACCAATGACTTACAAGGCAGCTGTAGATCTTAGCCACTTTTTAAAAG
AAAAGGGGGGACTGGAAGGGCTAATTCACTCCCAACGAAGACAAGATCTGCTTTTTGCTTGTACTGGGTC
TCTCTGGTTAGACCAGATCTGAGCCTGGGAGCTCTCTGGCTAACTAGGGAACCCACTGCTTAAGCCTCAA
TAAAGCTTGCCTTGAGTGCTTCAAGTAGTGTGTGCCCGTCTGTTGTGTGACTCTGGTAACTAGAGATCCC
TCAGACCCTTTTAGTCAGTGTGGAAAATCTCTAGCAGTAGTAGTTCATGTCATCTTATTATTCAGTATTT
ATAACTTGCAAAGAAATGAATATCAGAGAGTGAGAGGAACTTGTTTATTGCAGCTTATAATGGTTACAAA
TAAAGCAATAGCATCACAAATTTCACAAATAAAGCATTTTTTTCACTGCATTCTAGTTGTGGTTTGTCCA
AACTCATCAATGTATCTTATCATGTCTGGCTCTAGCTATCCCGCCCCTAACTCCGCCCATCCCGCCCCTA
ACTCCGCCCAGTTCCGCCCATTCTCCGCCCCATGGCTGACTAATTTTTTTTATTTATGCAGAGGCCGAGG
CCGCCTCGGCCTCTGAGCTATTCCAGAAGTAGTGAGGAGGCTTTTTTGGAGGCCTAGGGACGTACCCAAT
TCGCCCTATAGTGAGTCGTATTACGCGCGCTCACTGGCCGTCGTTTTACAACGTCGTGACTGGGAAAACC
CTGGCGTTACCCAACTTAATCGCCTTGCAGCACATCCCCCTTTCGCCAGCTGGCGTAATAGCGAAGAGGC
CCGCACCGATCGCCCTTCCCAACAGTTGCGCAGCCTGAATGGCGAATGGG
[124 nt withheld, positions 7191-7314]
C
[91 nt withheld, positions 7316-7406]
A
[49 nt withheld, positions 7408-7456]
CCTTTGACGTTGGAGTCCACGTTCTTT
[37 nt withheld, positions 7484-7520]
ACCCTATCTCGGTCTATTCTTTTGATTTATAAGGGATTTTGCCGATTTCGGCCTATTGGTTAAAAAATGA
GCTGATTTAACAAAAATTTAACGCGAATTTTAACAAAATATTAACGCTTACAATTTAGGTGGCACTTTTC
GGGGAAATGTGCGCGGAACCCCTATTTGTTTATTTTTCTAAATACATTCAAATATGTATCCGCTCATGAG
ACAATAACCCTGATAAATGCTTCAATAATATTGAAAAAGGAAGAGTATGAGTATTCAACATTTCCGTGTC
GCCCTTATTCCCTTTTTTGCGGCATTTTGCCTTCCTGTTTTTGCTCACCCAGAAACGCTGGTGAAAGTAA
AAGATGCTGAAGATCAGTTGGGTGCACGAGTGGGTTACATCGAACTGGATCTCAACAGCGGTAAGATCCT
TGAGAGTTTTCGCCCCGAAGAACGTTTTCCAATGATGAGCACTTTTAAAGTTCTGCTATGTGGCGCGGTA
TTATCCCGTATTGACGCCGGGCAAGAGCAACTCGGTCGCCGCATACACTATTCTCAGAATGACTTGGTTG
AGTACTCACCAGTCACAGAAAAGCATCTTACGGATGGCATGACAGTAAGAGAATTATGCAGTGCTGCCAT
AACCATGAGTGATAACACTGCGGCCAACTTACTTCTGACAACGATCGGAGGACCGAAGGAGCTAACCGCT
TTTTTGCACAACATGGGGGATCATGTAACTCGCCTTGATCGTTGGGAACCGGAGCTGAATGAAGCCATAC
CAAACGACGAGCGTGACACCACGATGCCTGTAGCAATGGCAACAACGTTGCGCAAACTATTAACTGGCGA
ACTACTTACTCTAGCTTCCCGGCAACAATTAATAGACTGGATGGAGGCGGATAAAGTTGCAGGACCACTT
CTGCGCTCGGCCCTTCCGGCTGGCTGGTTTATTGCTGATAAATCTGGAGCCGGTGAGCGTGGGTCTCGCG
GTATCATTGCAGCACTGGGGCCAGATGGTAAGCCCTCCCGTATCGTAGTTATCTACACGACGGGGAGTCA
GGCAACTATGGATGAACGAAATAGACAGATCGCTGAGATAGGTGCCTCACTGATTAAGCATTGGTAACTG
TCAGACCAAGTTTACTCATATATACTTTAGATTGATTTAAAACTTCATTTTTAATTTAAAAGGATCTAGG
TGAAGATCCTTTTTGATAATCTCATGACCAAAATCCCTTAACGTGAGTTTTCGTTCCACTGAGCGTCAGA
CCCCGTAGAAAAGATCAAAGGATCTTCTTGAGATCCTTTTTTTCTGCGCGTAATCTGCTGCTTGCAAACA
AAAAAACCACCGCTACCAGCGGTGGTTTGTTTGCCGGATCAAGAGCTACCAACTCTTTTTCCGAAGGTAA
CTGGCTTCAGCAGAGCGCAGATACCAAATACTGTTCTTCTAGTGTAGCCGTAGTTAGGCCACCACTTCAA
GAACTCTGTAGCACCGCCTACATACCTCGCTCTGCTAATCCTGTTACCAGTGGCTGCTGCCAGTGGCGAT
AAGTCGTGTCTTACCGGGTTGGACTCAAGACGATAGTTACCGGATAAGGCGCAGCGGTCGGGCTGAACGG
GGGGTTCGTGCACACAGCCCAGCTTGGAGCGAACGACCTACACCGAACTGAGATACCTACAGCGTGAGCT
ATGAGAAAGCGCCACGCTTCCCGAAGGGAGAAAGGCGGACAGGTATCCGGTAAGCGGCAGGGTCGGAACA
GGAGAGCGCACGAGGGAGCTTCCAGGGGGAAACGCCTGGTATCTTTATAGTCCTGTCGGGTTTCGCCACC
TCTGACTTGAGCGTCGATTTTTGTGATGCTCGTCAGGGGGGCGGAGCCTATGGAAAAACGCCAGCAACGC
GGCCTTTTTACGGTTCCTGGCCTTTTGCTGGCCTTTTGCTCACATGTTCTTTCCTGCGTTATCCCCTGAT
TCTGTGGATAACCGTATTACCGCCTTTGAGTGAGCTGATACCGCTCGCCGCAGCCGAACGACCGAGCGCA
GCGAGTCAGTGAGCGAGGAAGCGGAAGAGCGCCCAATACGCAAACCGCCTCTCCCCGCGCGTTGGCCGAT
TCATTAATGCAGCTGGCACGACAGGTTTCCCGACTGGAAAGCGGGCAGTGAGCGCAACGCAATTAATGTG
AGTTAGCTCACTCATTAGGCACCCCAGGCTTTACACTTTATGCTTCCGGCTCGTATGTTGTGTGGAATTG
TGAGCGGATAACAATTTCACACAGGAAACAGCTATGACCATGATTACGCCAAGCGCGCAATTAACCCTCA
CTAAAGGGAACAAAAGCTGGAGCTGCAAGCTTAATGTAGTCTTATGCAATACTCTTGTAGTCTTGCAACA
TGGTAACGATGAGTTAGCAACATGCCTTACAAGGAGAGAAAAAGCACCGTGCATGCCGATTGGTGGAAGT
AAGGTGGTACGATCGTGCCTTATTAGGAAGGCAACAGACGGGTCTGACATGGATTGGACGAACCACTGAA
TTGCCGCATTGCAGAGATATTGTATTTAAGTGCCTAGCTCGATACATAAACGGGTCTCTCTGGTTAGACC
AGATCTGAGCCTGGGAGCTCTCTGGCTAACTAGGGAACCCACTGCTTAAGCCTCAATAAAGCTTGCCTTG
AGTGCTTCAAGTAGTGTGTGCCCGTCTGTTGTGTGACTCTGGTAACTAGAGATCCCTCAGACCCTTTTAG
TCAGTGTGGAAAATCTCTAGCAGTGGCGCCCGAACAGGGACTTGAAAGCGAAAGGGAAACCAGAGGAGCT
CTCTCGACGCAGGACTCGGCTTGCTGAAGCGCGCACGGCAAGAGGCGAGGGGCGGCGACTGGTGAGTACG
CCAAAAATTTTGACTAGCGGAGGCTAGAAGGAGAGAGATGGGTGCGAGAGCGTCAGTATTAAGCGGGGGA
GAATTAGATCGCGATGGGAAAAAATTCGGTTAAGGCCAGGGGGAAAGAAAAAATATAAATTAAAACATAT
AGTATGGGCAAGCAGGGAGCTAGAACGATTCGCAGTTAATCCTGGCCTGTTAGAAACATCAGAAGGCTGT
AGACAAATACTGGGACAGCTACAACCATCCCTTCAGACAGGATCAGAAGAACTTAGATCATTATATAATA
CAGTAGCAACCCTCTATTGTGTGCATCAAAGGATAGAGATAAAAGACACCAAGGAAGCTTTAGACAAGAT
AGAGGAAGAGCAAAACAAAAGTAAGACCACCGCACAGCAAGCGGCCGCTGATCTTCAGACCTGGAGGAGG
AGATATGAGGGACAATTGGAGAAGTGAATTATATAAATATAAAGTAGTAAAAATTGAACCATTAGGAGTA
GCACCCACCAAGGCAAAGAGAAGAGTGGTGCAGAGAGAAAAAAGAGCAGTGGGAATAGGAGCTTTGTTCC
TTGGGTTCTTGGGAGCAGCAGGAAGCACTATGGGCGCAGCGTCAATGACGCTGACGGTACAGGCCAGACA
ATTATTGTCTGGTATAGTGCAGCAGCAGAACAATTTGCTGAGGGCTATTGAGGCGCAACAGCATCTGTTG
CAACTCACAGTCTGGGGCATCAAGCAGCTCCAGGCAAGAATCCTGGCTGTGGAAAGATACCTAAAGGATC
AACAGCTCCTGGGGATTTGGGGTTGCTCTGGAAAACTCATTTGCACCACTGCTGTGCCTTGGAATGCTAG
TTGGAGTAATAAATCTCTGGAACAGATTTGGAATCACACGACCTGGATGGAGTGGGACAGAGAAATTAAC
AATTACACAAGCTTAATACACTCCTTAATTGAAGAATCGCAAAACCAGCAAGAAAAGAATGAACAAGAAT
TATTGGAATTAGATAAATGGGCAAGTTTGTGGAATTGGTTTAACATAACAAATTGGCTGTGGTATATAAA
ATTATTCATAATGATAGTAGGAGGCTTGGTAGGTTTAAGAATAGTTTTTGCTGTACTTTCTATAGTGAAT
AGAGTTAGGCAGGGATATTCACCATTATCGTTTCAGACCCACCTCCCAACCCCGAGGGGACCCGACAGGC
CCGAAGGAATAGAAGAAGAAGGTGGAGAGAGAGACAGAGACAGATCCATTCGATT
Features (pLannotate 1.2.2; 31 found; start..end, strand, type, name):
     31..147     +  misc_feature   cPPT/CTS: central polypurine tract and central termination sequence of HIV-1
    207..586     +  enhancer       CMV enhancer: human cytomegalovirus immediate early enhancer
    587..790     +  promoter       CMV promoter: human cytomegalovirus (CMV) immediate early promoter
    786..819     +  LTR            5' LTR (truncated) (fragment): truncated 5' long terminal repeat (LTR) from HIV-1
    835..853     +  promoter       T7 promoter: promoter for bacteriophage T7 RNA polymerase
    892..3498    +  CDS            VIN1: VINC_OSCPE - Experimental evidence at protein level: Swiss-Prot protein existence level 1. Actin filament (F-actin)-binding protein which may play a role in cell-cell adhesion. From Oscarella pearsei (Sponge).
   3547..4254    +  CDS            mTFP1: mTFP1 is a basic (constitutively fluorescent) cyan fluorescent protein published in 2006, derived from Clavularia sp.. It has low acid sensitivity.
   4375..5091    +  CDS            mVenus: mVenus is a basic (constitutively fluorescent) yellow fluorescent protein published in 2006, derived from Aequorea victoria. It is reported to be a rapidly-maturing monomer with moderate acid sensitivity.
   5107..5649    +  CDS            vcl (fragment): VINC_XENLA - Experimental evidence at transcript level: Swiss-Prot protein existence level 2. Involved in cell adhesion. May be involved in the attachment of the actin-based microfilaments to the plasma membrane. From Xenopus laevis (African clawed frog).
   5704..6292    +  misc_feature   WPRE: woodchuck hepatitis virus posttranscriptional regulatory element
   6313..6381    +  CDS            nef (fragment): NEF_HV1Z2 - Experimental evidence at protein level: Swiss-Prot protein existence level 1. Extracellular Nef protein targets CD4(+) T-lymphocytes for apoptosis by interacting with CXCR4 surface receptors. From Human immunodeficiency virus type 1 group M subtype D (isolate Z2/CDC-Z34) (HIV-1).
   6383..6616    +  LTR            3' LTR (ΔU3): self-inactivating 3' long terminal repeat (LTR) from HIV-1
   6688..6809    +  polyA_signal   SV40 poly(A) signal: SV40 polyadenylation signal
   6849..6984    +  rep_origin     SV40 ori: SV40 origin of replication
   7005..7023    -  promoter       T7 promoter: promoter for bacteriophage T7 RNA polymerase
   7031..7186    +  CDS            lacZα (fragment): LacZα fragment of β-galactosidase; lacZ fragment
   7191..7619    +  rep_origin     f1 ori (sequence partly withheld): f1 bacteriophage origin of replication; arrow indicates direction of (+) strand synthesis
   7672..7776    +  promoter       AmpR promoter: bla
   7777..8637    +  CDS            AmpR: β-lactamase; bla; confers resistance to ampicillin, carbenicillin, and related antibiotics
   8808..9396    +  rep_origin     ori: high-copy-number ColE1/pMB1/pBR322/pUC origin of replication
   9579..9671    +  CDS            lacI (fragment): lac repressor; lacI; The lac repressor binds to the lac operator to inhibit transcription in E. coli. This inhibition can be relieved by adding lactose or isopropyl-β-D-thiogalactopyranoside (IPTG).
   9684..9705    +  protein_bind   CAP binding site: CAP binding activates transcription in the presence of cAMP. E. coli catabolite activator protein
   9720..9750    +  promoter       lac promoter: promoter for the E. coli lac operon
   9754..9776    +  protein_bind   lac operator (fragment): The lac repressor binds to the lac operator to inhibit transcription in E. coli. This inhibition can be relieved by adding lactose or isopropyl-β-D-thiogalactopyranoside (IPTG). lac repressor encoded by lacI
   9819..9837    +  promoter       T3 promoter: promoter for bacteriophage T3 RNA polymerase
   9865..10091   +  promoter       RSV promoter: Rous sarcoma virus enhancer/promoter
  10092..10272   +  LTR            5' LTR (truncated): truncated 5' long terminal repeat (LTR) from HIV-1
  10319..10444   +  misc_feature   HIV-1 Ψ: packaging signal of human immunodeficiency virus type 1
  10428..10791   +  CDS            HIV-1 gag (fragment): gag protein from human immunodeficiency virus 1; gag
  10937..11170   +  misc_feature   RRE: The Rev response element (RRE) of HIV-1 allows for Rev-dependent mRNA export from the nucleus to the cytoplasm.
  11547..12      +  CDS            Rev (fragment) (across the origin): human immunodeficiency virus 1 (HIV-1) Rev protein; rev; enhances nuclear export of unspliced and incompletely spliced viral mRNAs
