[The description below was written by a language model from this plasmid's Addgene catalogue record and pLannotate feature annotations shown in this document.]
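Description:
pRRL-VinculinTS is a third-generation-style, self-inactivating HIV-1 lentiviral transfer plasmid built on the pRRL backbone, carrying a chicken vinculin tension sensor. It is maintained in E. coli through a high-copy ColE1/pUC-type origin with ampicillin selection (AmpR); an f1 origin, an SV40 origin and remnants of a lac/lacZα cloning region are also present in the backbone. The viral genome is transcribed from a chimeric RSV promoter fused to a truncated 5' LTR. This is followed by the Ψ packaging signal with a gag fragment, the RRE for Rev-dependent nuclear export, and the cPPT/CTS element. The genome ends in a ΔU3 3' LTR, which leaves the integrated provirus without LTR promoter activity, and an SV40 polyadenylation signal lies downstream.

Inside the provirus, the CMV enhancer/promoter drives a single fusion open reading frame, and a WPRE placed after it enhances transcript expression. The annotation shows a large N-terminal vinculin segment, then mTFP1, a short unannotated gap, mVenus, and a C-terminal vinculin segment. The automated tool labels the vinculin pieces by sponge and frog homologues, but the catalogue gives the species as chicken. This layout matches a FRET tension-sensor module inserted within vinculin, where mechanical load across the protein would separate the cyan donor from the yellow acceptor and lower FRET. The record does not describe the linker between the two fluorophores.

The construct is intended for lentiviral delivery and stable expression of the sensor, and the associated work concerns force-sensitive vinculin dynamics at focal adhesions during directed cell migration. The depositor sequence and the repository's sequencing result have the same feature order and differ by about 33 nt in length, with feature offsets appearing just upstream of the WPRE and around the f1 origin.
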