Addgene plasmid #111830: pRRL-VinculinTS
Purpose: Vinculin tension sensor in lentiviral expression vector
Depositing lab: Brenton Hoffman. Depositing organization: Duke University. Publication: Vinculin Force-Sensitive Dynamics at Focal Adhesions Enable Effective Directed Cell Migration. Rothenberg KE, Scott DW, Christoforou N, Hoffman BD. Biophys J. 2018 Apr 10;114(7):1680-1694. doi: 10.1016/j.bpj.2018.02.019. PubMed 29642037.
Backbone
  Vector backbone: pRRL
  Backbone size w/o insert (bp): 6235
  Total vector size (bp): 11602
  Vector type: Lentiviral
Growth in bacteria
  Bacterial resistance: Ampicillin, 100 μg/mL
  Growth temperature: 30°C
  Growth strain: NEB Stable
  Copy number: Unknown
Gene/Insert
  Gene/Insert name: VinculinTS
  Species: G. gallus (chicken)
  Insert size (bp): 5367
  Entrez Gene: VCL (a.k.a. VINC1)
  Promoter: CMV
  Cloning method: Restriction Enzyme; 5′ cloning site EcoRV (destroyed during cloning); 3′ cloning site XbaI (not destroyed)
  Sequencing primers: 5′ GGTACAGTGCAGGGGAAAG; 3′ GTTAAGAATACCAGTCAATCTTTCAC
Terms and licenses: Academic/Nonprofit Terms; Industry Terms: Not Available to Industry
How to cite: pRRL-VinculinTS was a gift from Brenton Hoffman (Addgene plasmid # 111830 ; http://n2t.net/addgene:111830 ; RRID:Addgene_111830)
